Addgene plasmid #129871: pRDAX-368 N-Tag Venus210[2] L10 {Esp3I(2x)} mCherry
Purpose: PPI (BiFC/TriFC) assay vector
Depositing lab: Gary Lewin. Depositing organization: Max-Delbrueck-Centrum fuer Molekulare Medizin (MDC).
Backbone
  Vector backbone: custom built
  Vector type: Mammalian Expression
Growth in bacteria
  Bacterial resistance: Ampicillin, 100 μg/mL
  Growth temperature: 37°C
  Growth strain: DH5alpha
  Copy number: High Copy
Gene/Insert
  Gene/Insert name: Venus
  Species: M. musculus (mouse)
  Cloning method: Restriction Enzyme; 5′ cloning site unknown (unknown if destroyed); 3′ cloning site unknown (unknown if destroyed)
Terms and licenses: Academic/Nonprofit Terms; Industry Terms: Not Available to Industry
How to cite: pRDAX-368 N-Tag Venus210[2] L10 {Esp3I(2x)} mCherry was a gift from Gary Lewin (Addgene plasmid # 129871 ; http://n2t.net/addgene:129871 ; RRID:Addgene_129871)
