[The description below was written by a language model from this plasmid's Addgene catalogue record and pLannotate feature annotations shown in this document.]
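Description:
pRDAX-368 N-Tag Venus210[2] L10 {Esp3I(2x)} mCherry is a custom-built, 6,018 nt mammalian expression plasmid designed as an acceptor vector for protein–protein interaction assays based on bimolecular or trimolecular fluorescence complementation (BiFC/TriFC). It is propagated in E. coli as a high-copy plasmid through a ColE1/pUC-type origin. Selection is with ampicillin via the β-lactamase gene and its native promoter.

The expression cassette is driven by the human CMV immediate early enhancer and promoter, followed by a chimeric β-globin/immunoglobulin intron that promotes efficient mRNA processing. Downstream lies a short (under 90 nt) coding segment that the annotation software matched to an Aequorea-type GFP relative. Given the plasmid name, this most plausibly corresponds to the small C-terminal Venus fragment produced by a split around residue 210, placed as an N-terminal tag. The name also indicates a linker (L10) and a pair of Esp3I sites, presumably for Type IIS insertion of a protein of interest in frame after the tag, although these elements are not annotated in the feature table. The catalogue lists the insert as Venus with mouse as the species, which does not fit a jellyfish-derived fluorescent protein.

An EMCV IRES then directs translation of mCherry from the same transcript, giving a red marker that identifies transfected cells and can serve as a reference for expression level independent of complementation. The transcript continues through a second chimeric intron, a WPRE to enhance expression and a bGH polyadenylation signal. A β-globin fragment and rabbit β-globin poly(A) signal lie further downstream. Complementary Venus fragment vectors would be needed to reconstitute fluorescence.
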