Features (pLannotate 1.2.2; 16 found; start..end, strand, type, name):
    155..532     +  enhancer       CMV enhancer: human cytomegalovirus immediate early enhancer
    534..733     +  promoter       CMV promoter: human cytomegalovirus (CMV) immediate early promoter
    872..1004    +  intron         chimeric intron: chimera between introns from human β-globin and immunoglobulin heavy chain genes
   1028..1114    +  CDS            GFPxm181uv (fragment): GFPxm181uv is a basic (constitutively fluorescent) long stokes shift fluorescent protein published in 2006, derived from Aequorea macrodactyla.
   1186..1772    +  misc_feature   IRES2: internal ribosome entry site (IRES) of the encephalomyocarditis virus (EMCV)
   1773..2480    +  CDS            mCherry: mCherry is a basic (constitutively fluorescent) red fluorescent protein published in 2004, derived from Discosoma sp.. It is reported to be a very rapidly-maturing monomer with low acid sensitivity.
   2529..2661    +  intron         chimeric intron: chimera between introns from human β-globin and immunoglobulin heavy chain genes
   2670..3258    +  misc_feature   WPRE: woodchuck hepatitis virus posttranscriptional regulatory element
   3262..3278    +  misc_feature   MCS (fragment): pUC18/19 multiple cloning site
   3291..3402    +  polyA_signal   bGH poly(A) signal: bovine growth hormone polyadenylation signal
   3498..3516    -  promoter       T3 promoter: promoter for bacteriophage T3 RNA polymerase
   3575..3649    +  CDS            HBB (fragment): HBB_PONPY - Experimental evidence at transcript level: Swiss-Prot protein existence level 2. Involved in oxygen transport from the lung to the various peripheral tissues. From Pongo pygmaeus (Bornean orangutan).
   3720..3775    +  polyA_signal   β-globin poly(A) signal: rabbit β-globin polyadenylation signal (Gil and Proudfoot, 1987)
   4154..4742    -  rep_origin     ori: high-copy-number ColE1/pMB1/pBR322/pUC origin of replication
   4913..5773    -  CDS            AmpR: β-lactamase; bla; confers resistance to ampicillin, carbenicillin, and related antibiotics
   5774..5878    -  promoter       AmpR promoter: bla
>Addgene plasmid #129871 | pRDAX-368 N-Tag Venus210[2] L10 {Esp3I(2x)} mCherry | depositor full sequence | sequence record 249249 | Full Sequence
GCCTGCCTCCAGGCCTCAATATTGGCCATTAGCCATATTATTCATTGGTTATATAGCATAAATCAATATT
GGCTATTGGCCATTGCATACGTTGTATCTATATCATAATATGTACATTTATATTGGCTCATGTCCAATAT
GACCGCCATGTTGGCATTGATTATTGACTAGTTATTAATAGTAATCAATTACGGGGTCATTAGTTCATAG
CCCATATATGGAGTTCCGCGTTACATAACTTACGGTAAATGGCCCGCCTGGCTGACCGCCCAACGACCCC
CGCCCATTGACGTCAATAATGACGTATGTTCCCATAGTAACGCCAATAGGGACTTTCCATTGACGTCAAT
GGGTGGAGTATTTACGGTAAACTGCCCACTTGGCAGTACATCAAGTGTATCATATGCCAAGTCCGCCCCC
TATTGACGTCAATGACGGTAAATGGCCCGCCTGGCATTATGCCCAGTACATGACCTTACGGGACTTTCCT
ACTTGGCAGTACATCTACGTATTAGTCATCGCTATTACCATGGTGATGCGGTTTTGGCAGTACACCAATG
GGCGTGGATAGCGGTTTGACTCACGGGGATTTCCAAGTCTCCACCCCATTGACGTCAATGGGAGTTTGTT
TTGGCACCAAAATCAACGGGACTTTCCAAAATGTCGTAATAACCCCGCCCCGTTGACGCAAATGGGCGGT
AGGCGTGTACGGTGGGAGGTCTATATAAGCAGAGCTCGTTTAGTGAACCGTCAGATCACTAGAAGCTTTA
TTGCGGTAGTTTATCACAGTTAAATTGCTAACGCAGTCAGTGCTTCTGACACAACAGTCTCGAACTTAAG
CTGCAGAAGTTGGTCGTGAGGCACTGGGCAGGTAAGTATCAAGGTTACAAGACAGGTTTAAGGAGACCAA
TAGAAACTGGGCTTGTCGAGACAGAGAAGACTCTTGCGTTTCTGATAGGCACCTATTGGTCTTACTGACA
TCCACTTTGCCTTTCTCTCCACAGGTGTCCACTCCCAGGCCACCATGGATCCCAATGAGAAGAGGGACCA
TATGGTACTGCTCGAATTCGTGACTGCAGCAGGCATTACCCTTGGGATGGATGAACTTTATAAGGGGAGC
TCTGCCAGCGGTGGCAGCACCTCCCGAGACGCCGAGGCACGCCGTCTCCTAAGAATTCAGATCCGCCCCT
CTCCCTCCCCCCCCCCTAACGTTACTGGCCGAAGCCGCTTGGAATAAGGCCGGTGTGCGTTTGTCTATAT
GTTATTTTCCACCATATTGCCGTCTTTTGGCAATGTGAGGGCCCGGAAACCTGGCCCTGTCTTCTTGACG
AGCATTCCTAGGGGTCTTTCCCCTCTCGCCAAAGGAATGCAAGGTCTGTTGAATGTCGTGAAGGAAGCAG
TTCCTCTGGTAGCTTCTTGAAGACAAACAACGTCTGTAGCGACCCTTTGCAGGCAGCGGAACCCCCCACC
TGGCGACAGGTGCCTCTGCGGCCAAAAGCCACGTGTATAAGATACACCTGCAAAGGCGGCACAACCCCAG
TGCCACGTTGTGAGTTGGATAGTTGTGGAAAGAGTCAAATGGCTCTCCTCAAGCGTATTCAACAAGGGGC
TGAAGGATGCCCAGAAGGTACCCCATTGTATGGGATCTGATCTGGGGCCTCGGTACACATGCTTTACATG
TGTTTAGTCGAGGTTAAAAAAACGTCTAGGCCCCCCGAACCACGGGGACGTGGTTTTCCTTTGAAAAACA
CGATGATAATATGGCCACAACCATGGTGAGCAAGGGCGAGGAGGATAACATGGCCATCATCAAGGAGTTC
ATGCGCTTCAAGGTGCACATGGAGGGCTCCGTGAACGGCCACGAGTTCGAGATCGAGGGCGAGGGCGAGG
GCCGCCCCTACGAGGGCACCCAGACCGCCAAGCTGAAGGTGACCAAGGGTGGCCCCCTGCCCTTCGCCTG
GGACATCCTGTCCCCTCAGTTCATGTACGGCTCCAAGGCCTACGTGAAGCACCCCGCCGACATCCCCGAC
TACTTGAAGCTGTCCTTCCCCGAGGGCTTCAAGTGGGAGCGCGTGATGAACTTCGAGGACGGCGGCGTGG
TGACCGTGACCCAGGACTCCTCCCTGCAGGACGGCGAGTTCATCTACAAGGTGAAGCTGCGCGGCACCAA
CTTCCCCTCCGACGGCCCCGTAATGCAGAAGAAGACCATGGGCTGGGAGGCCTCCTCCGAGCGGATGTAC
CCCGAGGACGGCGCCCTGAAGGGCGAGATCAAGCAGAGGCTGAAGCTGAAGGACGGCGGCCACTACGACG
CTGAGGTCAAGACCACCTACAAGGCCAAGAAGCCCGTGCAGCTGCCCGGCGCCTACAACGTCAACATCAA
GTTGGACATCACCTCCCACAACGAGGACTACACCATCGTGGAACAGTACGAACGCGCCGAGGGCCGCCAC
TCCACCGGCGGCATGGACGAGCTGTACAAGTAAACCGGTGCTCGAGGTACCGATGAATAGCTAAGGTCGA
GGCCGCAGGTAAGTATCAAGGTTACAAGACAGGTTTAAGGAGACCAATAGAAACTGGGCTTGTCGAGACA
GAGAAGACTCTTGCGTTTCTGATAGGCACCTATTGGTCTTACTGACATCCACTTTGCCTTTCTCTCCACA
GGTGTCGACAATCAACCTCTGGATTACAAAATTTGTGAAAGATTGACTGGTATTCTTAACTATGTTGCTC
CTTTTACGCTATGTGGATACGCTGCTTTAATGCCTTTGTATCATGCTATTGCTTCCCGTATGGCTTTCAT
TTTCTCCTCCTTGTATAAATCCTGGTTGCTGTCTCTTTATGAGGAGTTGTGGCCCGTTGTCAGGCAACGT
GGCGTGGTGTGCACTGTGTTTGCTGACGCAACCCCCACTGGTTGGGGCATTGCCACCACCTGTCAGCTCC
TTTCCGGGACTTTCGCTTTCCCCCTCCCTATTGCCACGGCGGAACTCATCGCCGCCTGCCTTGCCCGCTG
CTGGACAGGGGCTCGGCTGTTGGGCACTGACAATTCCGTGGTGTTGTCGGGGAAGCTGACGTCCTTTCCA
TGGCTGCTCGCCTGTGTTGCCACCTGGATTCTGCGCGGGACGTCCTTCTGCTACGTCCCTTCGGCCCTCA
ATCCAGCGGACCTTCCTTCCCGCGGCCTGCTGCCGGCTCTGCGGCCTCTTCCGCGTCTTCGCCTTCGCCC
TCAGACGAGTCGGATCTCCCTTTGGGCCGCCTCCCCGCCTGGAATTCGAGCTCGGTACGATCAGCCTCGA
CTGTGCCTTCTAGTTGCCAGCCATCTGTTGTTTGCCCCTCCCCCGTGCCTTCCTTGACCCTGGAAGGTGC
CACTCCCACTGTCCTTTCCTAATAAAATGAGGAAATTGCATCGCATTGTCTGAGTAGGTGTCATTCTATT
CTGGGGGGTGGGGTGGGGCAGGACAGCAAGGGGGAGGATTGGGAAGACAATAGCCCAGCTTTTGTTCCCT
TTAGTGAGGGTTAATTGCGCGCTTGGCGTAATCATGGTCATAGCTGTTTCCTGTGTGAAATTGTTATCCG
CTAATTCACTCCTCAGGTGCAGGCTGCCTATCAGAAGGTGGTGGCTGGTGTGGCCAATGCCCTGGCTCAC
AAATACCACTGAGATCTTTTTCCCTCTGCCAAAAATTATGGGGACATCATGAAGCCCCTTGAGCATCTGA
CTTCTGGCTAATAAAGGAAATTTATTTTCATTGCAATAGTGTGTTGGAATTTTTTGTGTCTCTCACTCGG
AAGGACATATGGGAGGGCAAATCATTTAAAACATCAGAATGAGTATTTGGTTTAGAGTTTGGCAACATAT
GCCCATATGCTGGCTGCCATGAACAAAGGTTGGCTATAAAGAGGTCATCAGTATATGAAACAGCCCCCTG
CTGTCCATTCCTTATTCCATAGAAAAGCCTTGACTTGAGGTTAGATTTTTTTTATATTTTGTTTTGTGTT
ATTTTTTTCTTTAACATCCCTAAAATTTTCCTTACATGTTTTACTAGCCAGATTTTTCCTCCTCTCCTGA
CTACTCCCAGTCATAGCTGTCCCTCTTCTCTTATGGAGATCGGCCGGCCGCCGGCGTCGACGCGCGCGGC
CGCGGCGCGCCGTTGCTGGCGTTTTTCCATAGGCTCCGCCCCCCTGACGAGCATCACAAAAATCGACGCT
CAAGTCAGAGGTGGCGAAACCCGACAGGACTATAAAGATACCAGGCGTTTCCCCCTGGAAGCTCCCTCGT
GCGCTCTCCTGTTCCGACCCTGCCGCTTACCGGATACCTGTCCGCCTTTCTCCCTTCGGGAAGCGTGGCG
CTTTCTCATAGCTCACGCTGTAGGTATCTCAGTTCGGTGTAGGTCGTTCGCTCCAAGCTGGGCTGTGTGC
ACGAACCCCCCGTTCAGCCCGACCGCTGCGCCTTATCCGGTAACTATCGTCTTGAGTCCAACCCGGTAAG
ACACGACTTATCGCCACTGGCAGCAGCCACTGGTAACAGGATTAGCAGAGCGAGGTATGTAGGCGGTGCT
ACAGAGTTCTTGAAGTGGTGGCCTAACTACGGCTACACTAGAAGAACAGTATTTGGTATCTGCGCTCTGC
TGAAGCCAGTTACCTTCGGAAAAAGAGTTGGTAGCTCTTGATCCGGCAAACAAACCACCGCTGGTAGCGG
TGGTTTTTTTGTTTGCAAGCAGCAGATTACGCGCAGAAAAAAAGGATCTCAAGAAGATCCTTTGATCTTT
TCTACGGGGTCTGACGCTCAGTGGAACGAAAACTCACGTTAAGGGATTTTGGTCATGAGATTATCAAAAA
GGATCTTCACCTAGATCCTTTTAAATTAAAAATGAAGTTTTAAATCAATCTAAAGTATATATGAGTAAAC
TTGGTCTGACAGTTACCAATGCTTAATCAGTGAGGCACCTATCTCAGCGATCTGTCTATTTCGTTCATCC
ATAGTTGCCTGACTCCCCGTCGTGTAGATAACTACGATACGGGAGGGCTTACCATCTGGCCCCAGTGCTG
CAATGATACCGCGAGACCCACGCTCACCGGCTCCAGATTTATCAGCAATAAACCAGCCAGCCGGAAGGGC
CGAGCGCAGAAGTGGTCCTGCAACTTTATCCGCCTCCATCCAGTCTATTAATTGTTGCCGGGAAGCTAGA
GTAAGTAGTTCGCCAGTTAATAGTTTGCGCAACGTTGTTGCCATTGCTACAGGCATCGTGGTGTCACGCT
CGTCGTTTGGTATGGCTTCATTCAGCTCCGGTTCCCAACGATCAAGGCGAGTTACATGATCCCCCATGTT
GTGCAAAAAAGCGGTTAGCTCCTTCGGTCCTCCGATCGTTGTCAGAAGTAAGTTGGCCGCAGTGTTATCA
CTCATGGTTATGGCAGCACTGCATAATTCTCTTACTGTCATGCCATCCGTAAGATGCTTTTCTGTGACTG
GTGAGTACTCAACCAAGTCATTCTGAGAATAGTGTATGCGGCGACCGAGTTGCTCTTGCCCGGCGTCAAT
ACGGGATAATACCGCGCCACATAGCAGAACTTTAAAAGTGCTCATCATTGGAAAACGTTCTTCGGGGCGA
AAACTCTCAAGGATCTTACCGCTGTTGAGATCCAGTTCGATGTAACCCACTCGTGCACCCAACTGATCTT
CAGCATCTTTTACTTTCACCAGCGTTTCTGGGTGAGCAAAAACAGGAAGGCAAAATGCCGCAAAAAAGGG
AATAAGGGCGACACGGAAATGTTGAATACTCATACTCTTCCTTTTTCAATATTATTGAAGCATTTATCAG
GGTTATTGTCTCATGAGCGGATACATATTTGAATGTATTTAGAAAAATAAACAAATAGGGGTTCCGCGCA
CATTTCCCCGAAAAGTGCCACCTGACGTCTAAGAAACCATTATTATCATGACATTAACCTATAAAAATAG
GCGTATCACGAGGCCCTTTCGTCTACGCGCGCGCCGGCGGCGCGCCGTCGACGGCCGGCCGCGGCCGC
